>Addgene plasmid #186199 | mitoTALECD for_ -13G_1397CN | addgene full sequence | sequence record 368290 | Addgene Partial NGS Result
GGCCCTCTAGAGGATCCCCGGCACCCTACTTAGATCAACACATAAAAGTTAGTAAGTGAAGAACCACAAC
AACAACACTAGATTCATCTTCAAGTGTATGTAGGTATAGTAACATGAACAAGAACAGACTCAAGTACAAG
ATCGCATACGAAAATGGAAATGGCAATGTCACTTCCACATAATCAAACACGAATCCTCATATCAACAAGG
CCTGAGATTCTAACTAGCTCATAACAACTTAGCCAATAGTTACTTGAGACTACCAAATGTATGTAGAACT
AAAGACTAAGGGACAGAGAGTTCGTCTAAACAGGTGAATCTAGTCGTTGTTATCTAATAAACAATTCAGC
CCCAAATGCAGAACACACATAGAGCTCTCTATTGATTCAAATTACGATCTGATACTGATAACGTCTAGAT
TTTTAGGGTTAAAGCAATCAATCACCTGACGATTCAAGGTGGTTGGATCATGACGATTCCAGAAAACATC
AAGCAAGCTCTCAAAGCTACACTCTTTGGGATCATACTGAACTCTAACAACCTCGTTATGTCCCGTAGTG
CCAGTACAGACATCCTCGTAACTCGGATTGTGCACGATGCCATGGCTATACCCAACCTCGGTCTTGGTCA
CACCAGGAACTCTCTGGTAAGCTAGCTCCACTCCCCAGAAACAACCGGCGCCAAATTGCGCGAATTGCTG
ACCTGAAGACGGAACATCATCGTCGGGTCCTTGGGCGATTGCGGCGGAAGATGGGTCAGCTTGGGCTTGA
GGACGAGACCCGAATCCGAGTCTGTTGAAAAGGTTGTTCATTGGGGATTTGTATACGGAGATTGGTCGTC
GAGAGGTTTGAGGGAAAGGACAAATGGGTTTGGCTCTGGAGAAAGAGAGTGCGGCTTTAGAGAGAGAATT
GAGAGGTTTAGAGAGAGATGCGGCGGCGATGAGCGGAGGAGAGACGACGAGGACCTGCATTATCAAAGCA
GTGACGTGGTGAAATTTGGAACTTTTAAGAGGCAGATAGATTTATTATTTGTATCCATTTTCTTCATTGT
TCTAGAATGTCGCGGAACAAATTTTAAAACTAAATCCTAAATTTTTCTAATTTTGTTGCCAATAGTGGAT
ATGTGGGCCGTATAGAAGGAATCTATTGAAGGCCCAAACCCATACTGACGAGCCCAAAGGTTCGTTTTGC
GTTTTATGTTTCGGTTCGATGCCAACGCCACATTCTGAGCTAGGCAAAAAACAAACGTGTCTTTGAATAG
ACTCCTCTCGTTAACACATGCAGCGGCTGCATGGTGACGCCATTAACACGTGGCCTACAATTGCATGATG
TCTCCATTGACACGTGACTTCTCGTCTCCTTTCTTAATATATCTAACAAACACTCCTACCTCTTCCAAAA
TATATACACATCTTTTTGATCAATCTCTCATTCAAAATCTCATTCTCTCTAGTAAACAAGAACAAAAAAA
TGGCGGATACAGCTAGAGGAACCCATCACGATATCATCGGCAGAGACCAGTACCCGATGATGGGCCGAGA
CCGAGACCAGTACCAGATGTCCGGACGAGGATCTGACTACTCCAAGTCTAGGCAGATTGCTAAAGCTGCA
ACTGCTGTCACAGCTGGTGGTTCCCTCCTTGTTCTCTCCAGCCTTACCCTTGTTGGAACTGTCATAGCTT
TGACTGTTGCAACACCTCTGCTCGTTATCTTCAGCCCAATCCTTGTCCCGGCTCTCATCACAGTTGCACT
CCTCATCACCGGTTTTCTTTCCTCTGGAGGGTTTGGCATTGCCGCTATAACCGTTTTCTCTTGGATTTAC
AAGTAAGCACACATTTATCATCTTACTTCATAATTTTGTGCAATATGTGCATGCATGTGTTGAGCCAGTA
GCTTTGGATCAATTTTTTTGGTCGAATAACAAATGTAACAATAAGAAATTGCAAATTCTAGGGAACATTT
GGTTAACTAAATACGAAATTTGACCTAGCTAGCTTGAATGTGTCTGTGTATATCATCTATATAGGTAAAA
TGCTTGGTATGATACCTATTGATTGTGAATAGGTACGCAACGGGAGAGCACCCACAGGGATCAGACAAGT
TGGACAGTGCAAGGATGAAGTTGGGAAGCAAAGCTCAGGATCTGAAAGACAGAGCTCAGTACTACGGACA
GCAACATACTGGTGGGGAACATGACCGTGACCGTACTCGTGGTGGCCAGCACACTACTCAAGGGTGGGCG
CGCCGACCCAGCTTTCTTGTACAAAGTGGTGATATCCCGCGGATGGTGAGCAAGGGCGAGGAGCTGTTCA
CCGGGGTGGTGCCCATCCTGGTCGAGCTGGACGGCGACGTAAACGGCCACAAGTTCAGCGTGTCCGGCGA
GGGCGAGGGCGATGCCACCTACGGCAAGCTGACCCTGAAGTTCATCTGCACCACCGGCAAGCTGCCCGTG
CCCTGGCCCACCCTCGTGACCACCCTGACCTACGGCGTGCAGTGCTTCAGCCGCTACCCCGACCACATGA
AGCAGCACGACTTCTTCAAGTCCGCCATGCCCGAAGGCTACGTCCAGGAGCGCACCATCTTCTTCAAGGA
CGACGGCAACTACAAGACCCGCGCCGAGGTGAAGTTCGAGGGCGACACCCTGGTGAACCGCATCGAGCTG
AAGGGCATCGACTTCAAGGAGGACGGCAACATCCTGGGGCACAAGCTGGAGTACAACTACAACAGCCACA
ACGTCTATATCATGGCCGACAAGCAGAAGAACGGCATCAAGGTGAACTTCAAGATCCGCCACAACATCGA
GGACGGCAGCGTGCAGCTCGCCGACCACTACCAGCAGAACACCCCCATCGGCGACGGCCCCGTGCTGCTG
CCCGACAACCACTACCTGAGCACCCAGTCCGCCCTGAGCAAAGACCCCAACGAGAAGCGCGATCACATGG
TCCTGCTGGAGTTCGTGACCGCCGCCGGGATCACTCTCGGCATGGACGAGCTGTACGAACCCGGCATGTT
ACGTCCTGTAGAAACCCCAACCCGTGAAATCAAAAAACTCGACGGCCTGTGGGCATTCAGTCTGGATCGC
GACCGCAAACCGAAGTCGGCGGCTTTTCTGCTGCAAAAACGCTGGACTGGCATGAACTTCGGTGAAAAAC
CGCAGCAGGGAGGCAAACAATGACCATGGCGGCCGGGAGGGCCATGCTAGAGTCCGCAAAAATCACCAGT
CTCTCTCTACAAATCTATCTCTCTCTATTTTTCTCCAGAATAATGTGTGAGTAGTTCCCAGATAAGGGAA
TTAGGGTTCTTATAGGGTTTCGCTCATGTGTTGAGCATATAAGAAACCCTTAGTATGTATTTGTATTTGT
AAAATACTTCTATCAATAAAATTTCTAATTCCTAAAACCAAAATCCAGTGACCTGCAGGCATGCGACCTC
GAATTATCGATCATGAGCGGAGAATTAAGGGAGTCACGTTATGACCCCCGCCGATGACGCGGGACAAGCC
GTTTTACGTTTGGAACTGACAGAACCGCAACGTTGAAGGAGCCACTGAGCCGCGGGTTTCTGGAGTTTAA
TGAGCTAAGCACATACGTCAGAAACCATTATTGCGCGTTCAAAAGTCGCCTAAGGTCACTATCAGCTAGC
AAATATTTCTTGTCAAAAATGCTCCACTGACGTTCCATAAATTCCCCTCGGTATCCAATTAGAGTCTCAT
ATTCACTCTCAACTCGATCGAGGCATGATTGAACAAGATGGATTGCACGCAGGTTCTCCGGCCGCTTGGG
TGGAGAGGCTATTCGGCTATGACTGGGCACAACAGACAATCGGCTGCTCTGATGCCGCCGTGTTCCGGCT
GTCAGCGCAGGGGCGCCCGGTTCTTTTTGTCAAGACCGACCTGTCCGGTGCCCTGAATGAACTCCAAGAC
GAGGCAGCGCGGCTATCGTGGCTGGCCACGACGGGCGTTCCTTGCGCAGCTGTGCTCGACGTTGTCACTG
AAGCGGGAAGGGACTGGCTGCTATTGGGCGAAGTGCCGGGGCAGGATCTCCTGTCATCTCACCTTGCTCC
TGCCGAGAAAGTATCCATCATGGCTGATGCAATGCGGCGGCTGCATACGCTTGATCCGGCTACCTGCCCA
TTCGACCACCAAGCGAAACATCGCATCGAGCGAGCACGTACTCGGATGGAAGCCGGTCTTGTCGATCAGG
ATGATCTGGACGAAGAGCATCAGGGGCTCGCGCCAGCCGAACTGTTCGCCAGGCTCAAGGCGCGGATGCC
CGACGGCGAGGATCTCGTCGTGACCCACGGCGATGCCTGCTTGCCGAATATCATGGTGGAAAATGGCCGC
TTTTCTGGATTCATCGACTGTGGCCGGCTGGGTGTGGCGGACCGCTATCAGGACATAGCGTTGGCTACCC
GTGATATTGCTGAAGAGCTTGGCGGCGAATGGGCTGACCGCTTCCTCGTGCTTTACGGTATCGCCGCTCC
CGATTCGCAGCGCATCGCCTTCTATCGCCTTCTTGACGAGTTCTTCTGAGCGGGACTCTGGGGTTCGGAC
TCTAGCTAGAGTCAAGCAGATCGTTCAAACATTTGGCAATAAAGTTTCTTAAGATTGAATCCTGTTGCCG
GTCTTGCGATGATTATCATATAATTTCTGTTGAATTACGTTAAGCATGTAATAATTAACATGTAATGCAT
GACGTTATTTATGAGATGGGTTTTTATGATTAGAGTCCCGCAATTATACATTTAATACGCGATAGAAAAC
AAAATATAGCGCGCAAACTAGGATAAATTATCGCGCGCGGTGTCATCTATGTTACTAGATCGACCGGCAT
GCAAGCTGATAATTCAATTCGGCGTTAATTCAGTACATTAAAAACGTCCGCAATGTGTTATTAAGTTGTC
TAAGCGTCAATTTGTTTACACCACAATATATCCTGCCACCAGCCAGCCAACAGCTCCCCGACCGGCAGCT
CGGCACAAAATCACCACTCGATACAGGCAGCCCATCAGTCCGGGACGGCGTCAGCGGGAGAGCCGTTGTA
AGGCGGCAGACTTTGCTCATGTTACCGATGCTATTCGGAAGAACGGCAACTAAGCTGCCGGGTTTGAAAC
ACGGATGATCTCGCGGAGGGTAGCATGTTGATTGTAACGATGACAGAGCGTTGCTGCCTGTGATCAATTC
GGGCACGAACCCAGTGGACATAAGCCTGTTCGGTTCGTAAGCTGTAATGCAAGTAGCGTATGCGCTCACG
CAACTGGTCCAGAACCTTGACCGAACGCAGCGGTGGTAACGGCGCAGTGGCGGTTTTCATGGCTTGTTAT
GACTGTTTTTTTGGGGTACAGTCTATGCCTCGGGCATCCAAGCAGCAAGCGCGTTACGCCGTGGGTCGAT
GTTTGATGTTATGGAGCAGCAACGATGTTACGCAGCAGGGCAGTCGCCCTAAAACAAAGTTAAACATCAT
GGGGGAAGCGGTGATCGCCGAAGTATCGACTCAACTATCAGAGGTAGTTGGCGTCATCGAGCGCCATCTC
GAACCGACGTTGCTGGCCGTACATTTGTACGGCTCCGCAGTGGATGGCGGCCTGAAGCCACACAGTGATA
TTGATTTGCTGGTTACGGTGACCGTAAGGCTTGATGAAACAACGCGGCGAGCTTTGATCAACGACCTTTT
GGAAACTTCGGCTTCCCCTGGAGAGAGCGAGATTCTCCGCGCTGTAGAAGTCACCATTGTTGTGCACGAC
GACATCATTCCGTGGCGTTATCCAGCTAAGCGCGAACTGCAATTTGGAGAATGGCAGCGCAATGACATTC
TTGCAGGTATCTTCGAGCCAGCCACGATCGACATTGATCTGGCTATCTTGCTGACAAAAGCAAGAGAACA
TAGCGTTGCCTTGGTAGGTCCAGCGGCGGAGGAACTCTTTGATCCGGTTCCTGAACAGGATCTATTTGAG
GCGCTAAATGAAACCTTAACGCTATGGAACTCGCCGCCCGACTGGGCTGGCGATGAGCGAAATGTAGTGC
TTACGTTGTCCCGCATTTGGTACAGCGCAGTAACCGGCAAAATCGCGCCGAAGGATGTCGCTGCCGACTG
GGCAATGGAGCGCCTGCCGGCCCAGTATCAGCCCGTCATACTTGAAGCTAGACAGGCTTATCTTGGACAA
GAAGAAGATCGCTTGGCCTCGCGCGCAGATCAGTTGGAAGAATTTGTCCACTACGTGAAAGGCGAGATCA
CCAAGGTAGTCGGCAAATAATGTCTAGCTAGAAATTCGTTCAAGCCGACGCCGCTTCGCGGCGCGGCTTA
ACTCAAGCGTTAGATGCACTAAGCACATAATTGCTCACAGCCAAACTATCAGGTCAAGTCTGCTTTTATT
ATTTTTAAGCGTGCATAATAAGCCCTACACAAATTGGGAGATATATCATGCATGACCAAAATCCCTTAAC
GTGAGTTTTCGTTCCACTGAGCGTCAGACCCCGTAGAAAAGATCAAAGGATCTTCTTGAGATCCTTTTTT
TCTGCGCGTAATCTGCTGCTTGCAAACAAAAAAACCACCGCTACCAGCGGTGGTTTGTTTGCCGGATCAA
GAGCTACCAACTCTTTTTCCGAAGGTAACTGGCTTCAGCAGAGCGCAGATACCAAATACTGTCCTTCTAG
TGTAGCCGTAGTTAGGCCACCACTTCAAGAACTCTGTAGCACCGCCTACATACCTCGCTCTGCTAATCCT
GTTACCAGTGGCTGCTGCCAGTGGCGATAAGTCGTGTCTTACCGGGTTGGACTCAAGACGATAGTTACCG
GATAAGGCGCAGCGGTCGGGCTGAACGGGGGGTTCGTGCACACAGCCCAGCTTGGAGCGAACGACCTACA
CCGAACTGAGATACCTACAGCGTGAGCTATGAGAAAGCGCCACGCTTCCCGAAGGGAGAAAGGCGGACAG
GTATCCGGTAAGCGGCAGGGTCGGAACAGGAGAGCGCACGAGGGAGCTTCCAGGGGGAAACGCCTGGTAT
CTTTATAGTCCTGTCGGGTTTCGCCACCTCTGACTTGAGCGTCGATTTTTGTGATGCTCGTCAGGGGGGC
GGAGCCTATGGAAAAACGCCAGCAACGCGGCCTTTTTACGGTTCCTGGCCTTTTGCTGGCCTTTTGCTCA
CATGTTCTTTCCTGCGTTATCCCCTGATTCTGTGGATAACCGTATTACCGCCTTTGAGTGAGCTGATACC
GCTCGCCGCAGCCGAACGACCGAGCGCAGCGAGTCAGTGAGCGAGGAAGCGGAAGAGCGCCTGATGCGGT
ATTTTCTCCTTACGCATCTGTGCGGTATTTCACACCGCATATGGTGCACTCTCAGTACAATCTGCTCTGA
TGCCGCATAGTTAAGCCAGTATACACTCCGCTATCGCTACGTGACTGGGTCATGGCTGCGCCCCGACACC
CGCCAACACCCGCTGACGCGCCCTGACGGGCTTGTCTGCTCCCGGCATCCGCTTACAGACAAGCTGTGAC
CGTCTCCGGGAGCTGCATGTGTCAGAGGTTTTCACCGTCATCACCGAAACGCGCGAGGCAGGGTGCCTTG
ATGTGGGCGCCGGCGGTCGAGTGGCGACGGCGCGGCTTGTCCGCGCCCTGGTAGATTGCCTGGCCGTAGG
CCAGCCATTTTTGAGCGGCCAGCGGCCGCGATAGGCCGACGCGAAGCGGCGGGGCGTAGGGAGCGCAGCG
ACCGAAGGGTAGGCGCTTTTTGCAGCTCTTCGGCTGTGCGCTGGCCAGACAGTTATGCACAGGCCAGGCG
GGTTTTAAGAGTTTTAATAAGTTTTAAAGAGTTTTAGGCGGAAAAATCGCCTTTTTTCTCTTTTATATCA
GTCACTTACATGTGTGACCGGTTCCCAATGTACGGCTTTGGGTTCCCAATGTACGGGTTCCGGTTCCCAA
TGTACGGCTTTGGGTTCCCAATGTACGTGCTATCCACAGGAAAGAGACCTTTTCGACCTTTTTCCCCTGC
TAGGGCAATTTGCCCTAGCATCTGCTCCGTACATTAGGAACCGGCGGATGCTTCGCCCTCGATCAGGTTG
CGGTAGCGCATGACTAGGATCGGGCCAGCCTGCCCCGCCTCCTCCTTCAAATCGTACTCCGGCAGGTCAT
TTGACCCGATCAGCTTGCGCACGGTGAAACAGAACTTCTTGAACTCTCCGGCGCTGCCACTGCGTTCGTA
GATCGTCTTGAACAACCATCTGGCTTCTGCCTTGCCTGCGGCGCGGCGTGCCAGGCGGTAGAGAAAACGG
CCGATGCCGGGATCGATCAAAAAGTAATCGGGGTGAACCGTCAGCACGTCCGGGTTCTTGCCTTCTGTGA
TCTCGCGGTACATCCAATCAGCTAGCTCGATCTCGATGTACTCCGGCCGCCCGGTTTCGCTCTTTACGAT
CTTGTAGCGGCTAATCAAGGCTTCACCCTCGGATACCGTCACCAGGCGGCCGTTCTTGGCCTTCTTCGTA
CGCTGCATGGCAACGTGCGTGGTGTTTAACCGAATGCAGGTTTCTACCAGGTCGTCTTTCTGCTTTCCGC
CATCGGCTCGCCGGCAGAACTTGAGTACGTCCGCAACGTGTGGACGGAACACGCGGCCGGGCTTGTCTCC
CTTCCCTTCCCGGTATCGGTTCATGGATTCGGTTAGATGGGAAACCGCCATCAGTACCAGGTCGTAATCC
CACACACTGGCCATGCCGGCCGGCCCTGCGGAAACCTCTACGTGCCCGTCTGGAAGCTCGTAGCGGATCA
CCTCGCCAGCTCGTCGGTCACGCTTCGACAGACGGAAAACGGCCACGTCCATGATGCTGCGACTATCGCG
GGTGCCCACGTCATAGAGCATCGGAACGAAAAAATCTGGTTGCTCGTCGCCCTTGGGCGGCTTCCTAATC
GACGGCGCACCGGCTGCCGGCGGTTGCCGGGATTCTTTGCGGATTCGATCAGCGGCCGCTTGCCACGATT
CACCGGGGCGTGCTTCTGCCTCGATGCGTTGCCGCTGGGCGGCCTGCGCGGCCTTCAACTTCTCCACCAG
GTCATCACCCAGCGCCGCGCCGATTTGTACCGGGCCGGATGGTTTGCGACCGCTCACGCCGATTCCTCGG
GCTTGGGGGTTCCAGTGCCATTGCAGGGCCGGCAGACAACCCAGCCGCTTACGCCTGGCCAACCGCCCGT
TCCTCCACACATGGGGCATTCCACGGCGTCGGTGCCTGGTTGTTCTTGATTTTCCATGCCGCCTCCTTTA
GCCGCTAAAATTCATCTACTCATTTATTCATTTGCTCATTTACTCTGGTAGCTGCGCGATGTATTCAGAT
AGCAGCTCGGTAATGGTCTTGCCTTGGCGTACCGCGTACATCTTCAGCTTGGTGTGATCCTCCGCCGGCA
ACTGAAAGTTGACCCGCTTCATGGCTGGCGTGTCTGCCAGGCTGGCCAACGTTGCAGCCTTGCTGCTGCG
TGCGCTCGGACGGCCGGCACTTAGCGTGTTTGTGCTTTTGCTCATTTTCTCTTTACCTCATTAACTCAAA
TGAGTTTTGATTTAATTTCAGCGGCCAGCGCCTGGACCTCGCGGGCAGCGTCGCCCTCGGGTTCTGATTC
AAGAACGGTTGTGCCGGCGGCGGCAGTGCCTGGGTAGCTCACGCGCTGCGTGATACGGGACTCAAGAATG
GGCAGCTCGTACCCGGCCAGCGCCTCGGCAACCTCACCGCCGATGCGCGTGCCTTTGATCGCCCGCGACA
CGACAAAGGCCGCTTGTAGCCTTCCATCCGTGACCTCAATGCGCTGCTTAACCAGCTCCACCAGGTCGGC
GGTGGCCCATATGTCGTAAGGGCTTGGCTGCACCGGAATCAGCACGAAGTCGGCTGCCTTGATCGCGGAC
ACAGCCAAGTCCGCCGCCTGGGGCGCTCCGTCGATCACTACGAAGTCGCGCCGGCCGATGGCCTTCACGT
CGCGGTCAATCGTCGGGCGGTCGATGCCGACAACGGTTAGCGGTTGATCTTCCCGCACGGCCGCCCAATC
GCGGGCACTGCCCTGGGGATCGGAATCGACTAACAGAACATCGGCCCCGGCGAGTTGCAGGGCGCGGGCT
AGATGGGTTGCGATGGTCGTCTTGCCTGACCCGCCTTTCTGGTTAAGTACAGCGATAACCTTCATGCGTT
CCCCTTGCGTATTTGTTTATTTACTCATCGCATCATATACGCAGCGACCGCATGACGCAAGCTGTTTTAC
TCAAATACACATCACCTTTTTAGACGGCGGCGCTCGGTTTCTTCAGCGGCCAAGCTGGCCGGCCAGGCCG
CCAGCTTGGCATCAGACAAACCGGCCAGGATTTCATGCAGCCGCACGGTTGAGACGTGCGCGGGCGGCTC
GAACACGTACCCGGCCGCGATCATCTCCGCCTCGATCTCTTCGGTAATGAAAAACGGTTCGTCCTGGCCG
TCCTGGTGCGGTTTCATGCTTGTTCCTCTTGGCGTTCATTCTCGGCGGCCGCCAGGGCGTCGGCCTCGGT
CAATGCGTCCTCACGGAAGGCACCGCGCCGCCTGGCCTCGGTGGGCGTCACTTCCTCGCTGCGCTCAAGT
GCGCGGTACAGGGTCGAGCGATGCACGCCAAGCAGTGCAGCCGCCTCTTTCACGGTGCGGCCTTCCTGGT
CGATCAGCTCGCGGGCGTGCGCGATCTGTGCCGGGGTGAGGGTAGGGCGGGGGCCAAACTTCACGCCTCG
GGCCTTGGCGGCCTCGCGCCCGCTCCGGGTGCGGTCGATGATTAGGGAACGCTCGAACTCGGCAATGCCG
GCGAACACGGTCAACACCATGCGGCCGGCCGGCGTGGTGGTGTCGGCCCACGGCTCTGCCAGGCTACGCA
GGCCCGCGCCGGCCTCCTGGATGCGCTCGGCAATGTCCAGTAGGTCGCGGGTGCTGCGGGCCAGGCGGTC
TAGCCTGGTCACTGTCACAACGTCGCCAGGGCGTAGGTGGTCAAGCATCCTGGCCAGCTCCGGGCGGTCG
CGCCTGGTGCCGGTGATCTTCTCGGAAAACAGCTTGGTGCAGCCGGCCGCGTGCAGTTCGGCCCGTTGGT
TGGTCAAGTCCTGGTCGTCGGTGCTGACGCGGGCATAGCCCAGCAGGCCAGCGGCGGCGCTCTTGTTCAT
GGCGTAATGTCTCCGGTTCTAGTCGCAAGTATTCTACTTTATGCGACTAAAACACGCGACAAGAAAACGC
CAGGAAAAGGGCAGGGCGGCAGCCTGTCGCGTAACTTAGGACTTGTGCGACATGTCGTTTTCAGAAGACG
GCTGCACTGAACGTCAGAAGCCGACTGCACTATAGCAGCGGAGGGGTTGGATCAAAGTACTTTAAAGTAC
TTTAAAGTACTTTAAAGTACTTTGATCCCGAGGGGAACCCTGTGGTTGGCATGCACATACAAATGGACGA
ACGGATAAACCTTTTCACGCCCTTTTAAATATCCGATTATTCTAATAAACGCTCTTTTCTCTTAGGTTTA
CCCGCCAATATATCCTGTCAAACACTGATAGTTTAAACTGAAGGCGGGAAACGACAATCTGATCCAAGCT
CAAGCTAAGCTCTCAACTTTTGATTCGCTATTTGCAGTGCACCTGTGGCGTTCATCACATCTTTTGTGAC
ACTGTTTGCACTGGTCATTGCTATTACAAAGGACCTTCCTGATGTTGAAGGAGATCGAAAGTAAGTAACT
GCACGCATAACCATTTTCTTTCCGCTCTTTGGCTCAATCCATTTGACAGTCAAAGACAATGTTTAACCAG
CTCCGTTTGATATATTGTCTTTATGTGTTTGTTCAAGCATGTTTAGTTAATCATGCCTTTGATTGATCTT
GAATAGGTTCCAAATATCAACCCTGGCAACAAAACTTGGAGTGAGAAACATTGCATTCCTCGGTTCTGGA
CTTCTGCTAGTAAATTATGTTTCAGCCATATCACTAGCTTTCTACATGCCTCAGGTGAATTCATCTATTT
CCGTCTTAACTATTTCGGTTAATTAAAGCACGAACACCATTACTGCATGTAGAAGCTTGATAAACTATCG
CCACCAATTTATTTTTGTTGCGATATTGTTACTTTCCTCAGTATGCAGCTTTGAAAAGACCAACCCTCTT
ATCCTTTAACAATGAACAGGTTTTTAGAGGTAGCTTGATGATTCCTGCACATGTGATCTTGGCTTCAGGC
TTAATTTTCCAGGTAAAGCATTATGAGATACTCTTATATCTCTTACATACTTTTGAGATAATGCACAAGA
ACTTCATAACTATATGCTTTAGTTTCTGCATTTGACACTGCCAAATTCATTAATCTCTAATATCTTTGTT
GTTGATCTTTGGTAGACATGGGTACTAGAAAAAGCAAACTACACCAAGGTAAAATACTTTTGTACAAACA
TAAACTCGTTATCACGGAACATCAATGGAGTGTATATCTAACGGAGTGTAGAAACATTTGATTATTGCAG
GAAGCTATCTCAGGATATTATCGGTTTATATGGAATCTCTTCTACGCAGAGTATCTGTTATTCCCCTTCC
TCTAGCTTTCAATTTCATGGTGAGGATATGCAGTTTTCTTTGTATATCATTCTTCTTCTTCTTTGTAGCT
TGGAGTCAAAATCGGTTCCTTCATGTACATACATCAAGGATATGTCCTTCTGAATTTTTATATCTTGCAA
TAAAAATGCTTGTACCAATTGAAACACCAGCTTTTTGAGTTCTATGATCACTGACTTGGTTCTAACCAAA
AAAAAAAAAATGTTTAATTTACATATCTAAAAGTAGGTTTAGGGAAACCTAAACAGTAAAATATTTGTAT
ATTATTCGAATTTCACTCATCATAAAAACTTAAATTGCACCATAAAATTTTGTTTTACTATTAATGATGT
AATTTGTGTAACTTAAGATAAAAATAATATTCCGTAAGTTAACCGGCTAAAACCACGTATAAACCAGGGA
ACCTGTTAAACCGGTTCTTTACTGGATAAAGAAATGAAAGCCCATGTAGACAGCTCCATTAGAGCCCAAA
CCCTAAATTTCTCATCTATATAAAAGGAGTGACATTAGGGTTTTTGTTCGTCCTCTTAAAGCTTCTCGTT
TTCTCTGCCGTCTCTCTCATTCGCGCGACGCAAACGATCTTCAGGTGATCTTCTTTCTCCAAATCCTCTC
TCATAACTCTGATTTCGTACTTGTGTATTTGAGCTCACGCTCTGTTTCTCTCACCACAGCCATGTTTAAA
CAAGCTTCTCGTCTCCTCTCCCGATCTGTCGCCGCCGCATCTTCCAAATCGGTGACGACTCGTGCCTTTT
CAACGGAACTTCCATCGACGCTCGATTCCGCTAGTGATATCACAAGTTTGTACAAAAAAGCAGGCTTTTA
CCCATACGATGTTCCAGATTACGCTGATATCGCCGATCTACGCACGCTCGGCTACAGCCAGCAGCAACAG
GAGAAGATCAAACCGAAGGTTCGTTCGACAGTGGCGCAGCACCACGAGGCACTGGTCGGCCACGGGTTTA
CACACGCGCACATCGTTGCGTTAAGCCAACACCCGGCAGCGTTAGGGACCGTCGCTGTCAAGTATCAGGA
CATGATCGCAGCGTTGCCAGAGGCGACACACGAAGCGATCGTTGGCGTCGGCAAACAGTGGTCCGGCGCA
CGCGCTCTGGAGGCCTTGCTCACGGTGGCGGGAGAGTTGAGAGGTCCACCGTTACAGTTGGACACAGGCC
AACTTCTCAAGATTGCAAAACGTGGCGGCGTGACCGCAGTGGAGGCAGTGCATGCATGGCGCAATGCACT
GACGGGTGCCCCGCTCAACCTGACCCCGGACCAGGTGGTTGCAATCGCGTCACACGATGGGGGAAAGCAG
GCCCTAGAAACCGTTCAGCGACTCCTGCCCGTCCTGTGCCAGGACCACGGCCTGACCCCAGAACAGGTTG
TGGCCATCGCCAGCAACATAGGTGGCAAGCAGGCCCTCGAAACCGTCCAGAGACTGTTACCGGTTCTCTG
CCAGGCCCACGGCCTGACCCCAGACCAAGTTGTCGCGATTGCAAGCAACAACGGAGGCAAACAAGCCTTA
GAAACAGTCCAGAGATTGTTGCCTGTGCTGTGCCAAGCCCACGGCCTGACCCCCGCCCAGGTTGTCGCTA
TTGCTAGTAACGGCGGAGGCAAACAGGCGCTGGAAACAGTTCAGCGCCTCTTGCCGGTCTTGTGTCAGGA
CCACGGCCTGACCCCCGACCAGGTTGTCGCTATTGCTAGTAACGGCGGAGGCAAACAGGCGCTGGAAACA
GTTCAGCGCCTCTTGCCGGTCTTGTGTCAGGACCACGGCCTGACCCCAGAACAAGTTGTCGCGATTGCAA
GCAACAACGGAGGCAAACAAGCCTTAGAAACAGTCCAGAGATTGTTGCCGGTGCTGTGCCAAGCCCACGG
CCTGACCCCAGACCAGGTTGTGGCCATCGCCAGCAACATAGGTGGCAAGCAGGCCCTCGAAACCGTCCAG
AGACTGTTACCGGTTCTCTGCCAGGCCCACGGCCTGACCCCAGCCCAGGTTGTGGCCATCGCCAGCAACA
TAGGTGGCAAGCAGGCCCTCGAAACCGTCCAGAGACTGTTACCGGTTCTCTGCCAGGACCACGGCCTGAC
CCCAGACCAGGTTGTGGCCATCGCCAGCAACATAGGTGGCAAGCAGGCCCTCGAAACCGTCCAGAGACTG
TTACCGGTTCTCTGCCAGGACCACGGCCTGACCCCAGAACAAGTTGTCGCGATTGCAAGCAACAACGGAG
GCAAACAAGCCTTAGAAACAGTCCAGAGATTGTTGCCGGTGCTGTGCCAAGCCCACGGCCTGACCCCGGA
CCAGGTGGTTGCAATCGCGTCACACGATGGGGGAAAGCAGGCCCTAGAAACCGTTCAGCGACTCCTGCCC
GTCCTGTGCCAGGCCCACGGCCTGACCCCCGCCCAGGTTGTCGCTATTGCTAGTAACGGCGGAGGCAAAC
AGGCGCTGGAAACAGTTCAGCGCCTCTTGCCGGTCTTGTGTCAGGACCACGGCCTGACCCCAGACCAGGT
TGTGGCCATCGCCAGCAACATAGGTGGCAAGCAGGCCCTCGAAACCGTCCAGAGACTGTTACCGGTTCTC
TGCCAGGACCACGGCCTGACCCCCGAACAGGTTGTCGCTATTGCTAGTAACGGCGGAGGCAAACAGGCGC
TGGAAACAGTTCAGCGCCTCTTGCCGGTCTTGTGTCAGGCCCACGGCCTGACCCCAGACCAAGTTGTCGC
GATTGCAAGCAACAACGGAGGCAAACAAGCCTTAGAAACAGTCCAGAGATTGTTGCCTGTGCTGTGCCAA
GCCCACGGCCTGACCCCAGCCCAGGTTGTGGCCATCGCCAGCAACATAGGTGGCAAGCAGGCCCTCGAAA
CCGTCCAGAGACTGTTACCGGTTCTCTGCCAGGACCACGGCCTGACCCCAGACCAGGTTGTGGCCATCGC
CAGCAACATAGGTGGCAAGCAGGCCCTCGAAACCGTCCAGAGACTGTTACCGGTTCTCTGCCAGGACCAC
GGCCTGACCCCAGAACAGGTTGTGGCCATCGCCAGCAACATAGGTGGCAAGCAGGCCCTCGAAACCGTCC
AGAGACTGTTACCGGTTCTCTGCCAGGCCCACGGCCTGACCCCTGAGCAGGTAGTGGCTATTGCATCCCA
CGACGGGGGCAGACCCGCACTGGAGTCAATTGTTGCCCAGTTATCTCGCCCTGATCCGGCGTTGGCCGCG
TTGACCAACGACCACCTCGTCGCCTTGGCCTGCCTCGGCGGGCGTCCTGCGCTGGATGCAGTGAAAAAGG
GATTGGGGGGTTCTGCGATTCCAGTTAAGAGAGGAGCTACAGGAGAAACGAAAGTCTTTACTGGGAATTC
CAATTCTCCCAAATCACCGACTAAAGGCGGATGTAGTGGTGGTAGTACCAATCTTTCCGACATTATCGAG
AAGGAAACAGGTAAACAACTCGTAATCCAAGAAAGCATACTGATGCTTCCTGAAGAGGTTGAAGAGGTCA
TAGGGAACAAACCTGAAAGCGACATTTTGGTTCATACTGCCTATGATGAGTCTACAGATGAGAACGTGAT
GTTGCTAACCTCAGATGCACCTGAATACAAGCCATGGGCTTTAGTGATTCAGGATTCGAATGGAGAGAAC
AAGATCAAGATGCTCTGATAACTCGAGCGATCCTCTAGACACCCAACTTTTCTATACAAAGTTGTGAATA
TGAAGATGAAGATGAAATATTTGGTGTGTCAAATAAAAAGCTTGTGTGCTTAAGTTTGTGTTTTTTTCTT
GGCTTGTTGTGTTATGAATTTGTGGCTTTTTCTAATATTAAATGAATGTAAGATCTCATTATAATGAATA
AACAAATGTTTCTATAATCCATTGTGAATGTTTTGTTGGATCTCTTCTGCAGCATATAACTACTGTATGT
GCTATGGTATGGACTATGGAATATGATTAAAGATAAGATGGGCTCATAGAGTAAAACGAGGCGAGGGACC
TATAAACCTCCCTTCATCATGCTATTTCATGATCTATTTTATAAAATAAAGATGTAGAAAAAAGTAAGCG
TAATAACCGCAAAACAAATGATTTAAAACATGGCACATAATGAGGAGATTAAGTTCGGTTTACGTTTATT
TTAGTACTAATTGTAACGTGAGACTACGTATCGGGAATCGCCTAATTAAAGCATTAATGCGAACCTGATT
AGATTCACCGACCCTCCTATCGTGTCGACCTTTCTGTTTCTTAGAATTTTTTGGTAGTCTATGTACTAAT
AATGTCAGCTTCGTATTTATTTCATAAGCAATTTGCATTTGCAATTTGTTTTTTACTTTTATTTTTATTG
TATTGTGGAATGTGGACTCGTACCAACATGAAGTTATATACCACCAAAAAAATTACAGTTAGTCAAAAGA
TTCACGAGTGAGAGCTACTTATGATTGTCTTTTACGTATATGTCTAATTGTCTATTTGCTCAATAATCTT
TGTACTTTCTTTTGTCGTTGATAAATCTAGAGGATCCCCCTCAACTTTTGATTCGCTATTTGCAGTGCAC
CTGTGGCGTTCATCACATCTTTTGTGACACTGTTTGCACTGGTCATTGCTATTACAAAGGACCTTCCTGA
TGTTGAAGGAGATCGAAAGTAAGTAACTGCACGCATAACCATTTTCTTTCCGCTCTTTGGCTCAATCCAT
TTGACAGTCAAAGACAATGTTTAACCAGCTCCGTTTGATATATTGTCTTTATGTGTTTGTTCAAGCATGT
TTAGTTAATCATGCCTTTGATTGATCTTGAATAGGTTCCAAATATCAACCCTGGCAACAAAACTTGGAGT
GAGAAACATTGCATTCCTCGGTTCTGGACTTCTGCTAGTAAATTATGTTTCAGCCATATCACTAGCTTTC
TACATGCCTCAGGTGAATTCATCTATTTCCGTCTTAACTATTTCGGTTAATTAAAGCACGAACACCATTA
CTGCATGTAGAAGCTTGATAAACTATCGCCACCAATTTATTTTTGTTGCGATATTGTTACTTTCCTCAGT
ATGCAGCTTTGAAAAGACCAACCCTCTTATCCTTTAACAATGAACAGGTTTTTAGAGGTAGCTTGATGAT
TCCTGCACATGTGATCTTGGCTTCAGGCTTAATTTTCCAGGTAAAGCATTATGAGATACTCTTATATCTC
TTACATACTTTTGAGATAATGCACAAGAACTTCATAACTATATGCTTTAGTTTCTGCATTTGACACTGCC
AAATTCATTAATCTCTAATATCTTTGTTGTTGATCTTTGGTAGACATGGGTACTAGAAAAAGCAAACTAC
ACCAAGGTAAAATACTTTTGTACAAACATAAACTCGTTATCACGGAACATCAATGGAGTGTATATCTAAC
GGAGTGTAGAAACATTTGATTATTGCAGGAAGCTATCTCAGGATATTATCGGTTTATATGGAATCTCTTC
TACGCAGAGTATCTGTTATTCCCCTTCCTCTAGCTTTCAATTTCATGGTGAGGATATGCAGTTTTCTTTG
TATATCATTCTTCTTCTTCTTTGTAGCTTGGAGTCAAAATCGGTTCCTTCATGTACATACATCAAGGATA
TGTCCTTCTGAATTTTTATATCTTGCAATAAAAATGCTTGTACCAATTGAAACACCAGCTTTTTGAGTTC
TATGATCACTGACTTGGTTCTAACCAAAAAAAAAAAAATGTTTAATTTACATATCTAAAAGTAGGTTTAG
GGAAACCTAAACAGTAAAATATTTGTATATTATTCGAATTTCACTCATCATAAAAACTTAAATTGCACCA
TAAAATTTTGTTTTACTATTAATGATGTAATTTGTGTAACTTAAGATAAAAATAATATTCCGTAAGTTAA
CCGGCTAAAACCACGTATAAACCAGGGAACCTGTTAAACCGGTTCTTTACTGGATAAAGAAATGAAAGCC
CATGTAGACAGCTCCATTAGAGCCCAAACCCTAAATTTCTCATCTATATAAAAGGAGTGACATTAGGGTT
TTTGTTCGTCCTCTTAAAGCTTCTCGTTTTCTCTGCCGTCTCTCTCATTCGCGCGACGCAAACGATCTTC
AGGTGATCTTCTTTCTCCAAATCCTCTCTCATAACTCTGATTTCGTACTTGTGTATTTGAGCTCACGCTC
TGTTTCTCTCACCACAGCCATGTTTAAACAAGCTTCTCGTCTCCTCTCCCGATCTGTCGCCGCCGCATCT
TCCAAATCGGTGACGACTCGTGCCTTTTCAACGGAACTTCCATCGACGCTCGATTCCACAACTTTGTATA
ATAAAGTTGATAAGGAGACCGCCGCTGCCAAGTTCGAGAGACAGCACATGGACAGCATCGATATCGCCGA
TCTACGCACGCTCGGCTACAGCCAGCAGCAACAGGAGAAGATCAAACCGAAGGTTCGTTCGACAGTGGCG
CAGCACCACGAGGCACTGGTCGGCCACGGGTTTACACACGCGCACATCGTTGCGTTAAGCCAACACCCGG
CAGCGTTAGGGACCGTCGCTGTCAAGTATCAGGACATGATCGCAGCGTTGCCAGAGGCGACACACGAAGC
GATCGTTGGCGTCGGCAAACAGTGGTCCGGCGCACGCGCTCTGGAGGCCTTGCTCACGGTGGCGGGAGAG
TTGAGAGGTCCACCGTTACAGTTGGACACAGGCCAACTTCTCAAGATTGCAAAACGTGGCGGCGTGACCG
CAGTGGAGGCAGTGCATGCATGGCGCAATGCACTGACGGGTGCCCCGCTCAACCTGACCCCAGACCAGGT
TGTGGCCATCGCCAGCAACATAGGTGGCAAGCAGGCCCTCGAAACCGTCCAGAGACTGTTACCGGTTCTC
TGCCAGGACCACGGCCTGACCCCCGAACAGGTTGTCGCTATTGCTAGTAACGGCGGAGGCAAACAGGCGC
TGGAAACAGTTCAGCGCCTCTTGCCGGTCTTGTGTCAGGCCCACGGCCTGACCCCCGACCAGGTTGTCGC
TATTGCTAGTAACGGCGGAGGCAAACAGGCGCTGGAAACAGTTCAGCGCCTCTTGCCGGTCTTGTGTCAG
GCCCACGGCCTGACCCCAGCCCAAGTTGTCGCGATTGCAAGCAACAACGGAGGCAAACAAGCCTTAGAAA
CAGTCCAGAGATTGTTGCCGGTGCTGTGCCAAGACCACGGCCTGACCCCCGACCAGGTTGTCGCTATTGC
TAGTAACGGCGGAGGCAAACAGGCGCTGGAAACAGTTCAGCGCCTCTTGCCGGTCTTGTGTCAGGACCAC
GGCCTGACCCCAGAACAAGTTGTCGCGATTGCAAGCAACAACGGAGGCAAACAAGCCTTAGAAACAGTCC
AGAGATTGTTGCCGGTGCTGTGCCAAGCCCACGGCCTGACCCCGGACCAGGTGGTTGCAATCGCGTCACA
CGATGGGGGAAAGCAGGCCCTAGAAACCGTTCAGCGACTCCTGCCCGTCCTGTGCCAGGCCCACGGCCTG
ACCCCGGCCCAGGTGGTTGCAATCGCGTCACACGATGGGGGAAAGCAGGCCCTAGAAACCGTTCAGCGAC
TCCTGCCCGTCCTGTGCCAGGACCACGGCCTGACCCCAGACCAGGTTGTGGCCATCGCCAGCAACATAGG
TGGCAAGCAGGCCCTCGAAACCGTCCAGAGACTGTTACCGGTTCTCTGCCAGGACCACGGCCTGACCCCA
GAACAGGTTGTGGCCATCGCCAGCAACATAGGTGGCAAGCAGGCCCTCGAAACCGTCCAGAGACTGTTAC
CGGTTCTCTGCCAGGCCCACGGCCTGACCCCCGACCAGGTTGTCGCTATTGCTAGTAACGGCGGAGGCAA
ACAGGCGCTGGAAACAGTTCAGCGCCTCTTGCCGGTCTTGTGTCAGGCCCACGGCCTGACCCCCGCCCAG
GTTGTCGCTATTGCTAGTAACGGCGGAGGCAAACAGGCGCTGGAAACAGTTCAGCGCCTCTTGCCGGTCT
TGTGTCAGGACCACGGCCTGACCCCGGACCAGGTGGTTGCAATCGCGTCACACGATGGGGGAAAGCAGGC
CCTAGAAACCGTTCAGCGACTCCTGCCCGTCCTGTGCCAGGACCACGGCCTGACCCCGGAACAGGTGGTT
GCAATCGCGTCACACGATGGGGGAAAGCAGGCCCTAGAAACCGTTCAGCGACTCCTGCCCGTCCTGTGCC
AGGCCCACGGCCTGACCCCAGACCAGGTTGTGGCCATCGCCAGCAACATAGGTGGCAAGCAGGCCCTCGA
AACCGTCCAGAGACTGTTACCGGTTCTCTGCCAGGCCCACGGCCTGACCCCAGCCCAAGTTGTCGCGATT
GCAAGCAACAACGGAGGCAAACAAGCCTTAGAAACAGTCCAGAGATTGTTGCCGGTGCTGTGCCAAGACC
ACGGCCTGACCCCCGACCAGGTTGTCGCTATTGCTAGTAACGGCGGAGGCAAACAGGCGCTGGAAACAGT
TCAGCGCCTCTTGCCGGTCTTGTGTCAGGACCACGGCCTGACCCCCGAACAGGTTGTCGCTATTGCTAGT
AACGGCGGAGGCAAACAGGCGCTGGAAACAGTTCAGCGCCTCTTGCCGGTCTTGTGTCAGGCCCACGGCC
TGACCCCCGACCAGGTTGTCGCTATTGCTAGTAACGGCGGAGGCAAACAGGCGCTGGAAACAGTTCAGCG
CCTCTTGCCGGTCTTGTGTCAGGCCCACGGCCTGACCCCCGCCCAGGTTGTCGCTATTGCTAGTAACGGC
GGAGGCAAACAGGCGCTGGAAACAGTTCAGCGCCTCTTGCCGGTCTTGTGTCAGGACCACGGCCTGACCC
CTGAGCAGGTAGTGGCTATTGCATCCAACAACGGGGGCAGACCCGCACTGGAGTCAATTGTTGCCCAGTT
ATCTCGCCCTGATCCGGCGTTGGCCGCGTTGACCAACGACCACCTCGTCGCCTTGGCCTGCCTCGGCGGG
CGTCCTGCGCTGGATGCAGTGAAAAAGGGATTGGGGGGGTCTGGATCGTATGCTTTAGGACCGTATCAGA
TCTCAGCTCCACAATTGCCTGCATATAACGGACAAACTGTTGGGACCTTTTACTACGTTAACGATGCTGG
TGGATTGGAGTCCAAAGTGTTCTCTTCTGGTGGCCCAACTCCATATCCCAATTATGCGAATGCAGGCCAT
GTTGAAGGTCAATCAGCCCTATTCATGAGAGATAACGGAATAAGTGAAGGACTGGTGTTTCACAACAATC
CAGAAGGTACTTGTGGATTTTGCGTAAACATGACTGAGACACTTCTCCCAGAAAATGCCAAGATGACAGT
TGTACCTCCTGAAGGTTCTGGTGGATCGACAAACCTTTCAGACATTATCGAGAAAGAGACAGGCAAACAG
CTAGTGATTCAAGAGTCCATTCTCATGCTTCCCGAAGAAGTTGAGGAAGTCATTGGGAATAAGCCGGAAA
GTGACATACTCGTTCATACGGCTTACGATGAGAGCACGGATGAGAATGTCATGTTGCTTACCAGTGATGC
ACCTGAATACAAACCTTGGGCTTTAGTCATCCAGGACAGCAATGGTGAGAACAAGATCAAGATGCTGTGA
TAACTCGAGCGATCCTCTAGAACCCAGCTTTCTTGTACAAAGTGGTGATATCCCGCGGCCATGCTAGAGT
CCGCAAAAATCACCAGTCTCTCTCTACAAATCTATCTCTCTCTATTTTTCTCCAGAATAATGTGTGAGTA
GTTCCCAGATAAGGGAATTAGGGTTCTTATAGGGTTTCGCTCATGTGTTGAGCATATAAGAAACCCTTAG
TATGTATTTGTATTTGTAAAATACTTCTATCAATAAAATTTCTAATTCCTAAAACCAAAATCCAGTGACC
TGCAGGCATGCGACGTCG
Features (pLannotate 1.2.2; 44 found; start..end, strand, type, name):
    446..970     -  CDS            MSR4 (fragment): MSRA4_ARATH - Also known as PMSR, PMSR4. Experimental evidence at protein level: Swiss-Prot protein existence level 1. Catalyzes the reduction of methionine sulfoxide (MetSO) to methionine in proteins. Plays a protective role against oxidative stress by restoring activity to proteins that have been inactivated by methionine oxidation. Prevents the methionine sulfoxidation of the heat shock protein HSP21 and its subsequent inactivation. MSRA family specifically reduces the MetSO S-enantiomer. From Arabidopsis thaliana (Mouse-ear cress).
   1512..2228    +  CDS            OLEO2_BRANA: Experimental evidence at protein level: Swiss-Prot protein existence level 1. May have a structural role to stabilize the lipid body during desiccation of the seed by preventing coalescence of the oil. Probably interacts with both lipid and phospholipid moieties of lipid bodies. May also provide recognition signals for specific lipase anchorage in lipolysis during seedling growth. From Brassica napus (Rape).
   2246..2270    -  protein_bind   attB2: mutant version of attB; recombination site for the Gateway® BP reaction BP Clonase™
   2283..2996    +  CDS            EGFP: EGFP is a basic (constitutively fluorescent) green fluorescent protein published in 1996, derived from Aequorea victoria. It is reported to be a rapidly-maturing weak dimer with moderate acid sensitivity.
   3006..3082    +  CDS            GUS (fragment): β-glucuronidase; uidA (or gusA) from E. coli
   3077..3173    +  CDS            GUS (fragment): β-glucuronidase; uidA (or gusA) from E. coli
   3250..3409    +  polyA_signal   CaMV poly(A) signal (fragment): cauliflower mosaic virus polyadenylation signal
   3522..3701    +  promoter       NOS promoter: nopaline synthase promoter
   3735..4526    +  CDS            neo: KKA2_KLEPN - Also known as kan, nptII. Experimental evidence at protein level: Swiss-Prot protein existence level 1. Resistance to kanamycin, neomycin, paromomycin, ribostamycin, butirosin and gentamicin B. From Klebsiella pneumoniae.
   4569..4821    +  terminator     NOS terminator: nopaline synthase terminator and poly(A) signal
   4914..4938    -  misc_feature   LB T-DNA repeat: left border repeat from nopaline C58 T-DNA
   5197..5220    +  promoter       Pc promoter (fragment): intI1 (promoter lies within the coding sequence); class 1 integron promoter
   5396..5452    +  CDS            GmR (fragment): gentamycin acetyltransferase; aacC1; confers resistance to gentamycin
   5463..6250    +  CDS            SmR (fragment): aminoglycoside adenylyltransferase (Murphy, 1985); aadA; confers resistance to spectinomycin and streptomycin
   6496..7084    +  rep_origin     ori: high-copy-number ColE1/pMB1/pBR322/pUC origin of replication
   7270..7410    -  misc_feature   bom: basis of mobility region from pBR322
   7512..7551    -  CDS            rop (fragment): Rop protein, which maintains plasmids at low copy number; rop
   7754..7948    -  rep_origin     pVS1 oriV: origin of replication for the Pseudomonas plasmid pVS1 (Heeb et al., 2000)
   8014..9087    -  CDS            pVS1 RepA: replication protein from the Pseudomonas plasmid pVS1 (Heeb et al., 2000)
   9516..10145   -  CDS            pVS1 StaA: stability protein from the Pseudomonas plasmid pVS1 (Heeb et al., 2000)
  10705..11106   -  CDS            Y4CG_SINFN (fragment): Protein inferred from homology: Swiss-Prot protein existence level 3. From Sinorhizobium fredii (strain NBRC 101917 / NGR234).
  11476..11500   -  misc_feature   RB T-DNA repeat: right border repeat from nopaline C58 T-DNA
  11586..11957   +  CDS            HST (fragment): HSTC_ARATH - Also known as HPT2, VTE2-2. Experimental evidence at protein level: Swiss-Prot protein existence level 1. Involved in the synthesis of plastoquinone-9. Can use both homogentisic acid and 2,5-dihydroxyphenylacetic acid gamma-lactone as prenyl acceptors, and solanesyl diphosphate > farnesyl diphosphate > geranylgeranyl diphosphate >> phytyl diphosphate as prenyl donors. Do not catalyze the decardoxylation of homogentisate uncoupled from prenylation. From Arabidopsis thaliana (Mouse-ear cress).
  12109..12192   +  CDS            HST (fragment): HSTC_ARATH - Also known as HPT2, VTE2-2. Experimental evidence at protein level: Swiss-Prot protein existence level 1. Involved in the synthesis of plastoquinone-9. Can use both homogentisic acid and 2,5-dihydroxyphenylacetic acid gamma-lactone as prenyl acceptors, and solanesyl diphosphate > farnesyl diphosphate > geranylgeranyl diphosphate >> phytyl diphosphate as prenyl donors. Do not catalyze the decardoxylation of homogentisate uncoupled from prenylation. From Arabidopsis thaliana (Mouse-ear cress).
  12458..12532   +  CDS            HST (fragment): HSTC_ARATH - Also known as HPT2, VTE2-2. Experimental evidence at protein level: Swiss-Prot protein existence level 1. Involved in the synthesis of plastoquinone-9. Can use both homogentisic acid and 2,5-dihydroxyphenylacetic acid gamma-lactone as prenyl acceptors, and solanesyl diphosphate > farnesyl diphosphate > geranylgeranyl diphosphate >> phytyl diphosphate as prenyl donors. Do not catalyze the decardoxylation of homogentisate uncoupled from prenylation. From Arabidopsis thaliana (Mouse-ear cress).
  13222..13329   +  CDS            ATP4_ARATH (fragment): Experimental evidence at protein level: Swiss-Prot protein existence level 1. Mitochondrial membrane ATP synthase (F(1)F(0) ATP synthase or Complex V) produces ATP from ADP in the presence of a proton gradient across the membrane which is generated by electron transport complexes of the respiratory chain. F-type ATPases consist of two structural domains, F(1) - containing the extramembraneous catalytic core, and F(0) - containing the membrane proton channel, linked together by a central stalk and a peripheral stalk. During catalysis, ATP turnover in the catalytic domain of F(1) is coupled via
  13342..13366   +  protein_bind   attB1: mutant version of attB; recombination site for the Gateway® BP reaction BP Clonase™
  13369..13395   +  CDS            3xHA (fragment): three tandem HA epitope tags
  13405..13911   +  CDS            avrBs3 (fragment): AVRB3_XANEU - Experimental evidence at protein level: Swiss-Prot protein existence level 1. Avirulence protein. Acts as a transcription factor in C.annuum plants. In susceptible plants lacking the Bs3 resistance gene induces expression of a number of genes, including genes homologous to a family of auxin-induced genes, alpha-expansin genes, pectate lyase, anthocyanidin glucoside rhamnosyl transferase and at least one transcription factor, UPA20. Their expression leads to plant hypertrophy in mesophyll cells, probably mainly mediated by UPA20 (PubMed:17962565). In resistant plants induces the h
  15706..15852   +  CDS            avrBs3 (fragment): AVRB3_XANEU - Experimental evidence at protein level: Swiss-Prot protein existence level 1. Avirulence protein. Acts as a transcription factor in C.annuum plants. In susceptible plants lacking the Bs3 resistance gene induces expression of a number of genes, including genes homologous to a family of auxin-induced genes, alpha-expansin genes, pectate lyase, anthocyanidin glucoside rhamnosyl transferase and at least one transcription factor, UPA20. Their expression leads to plant hypertrophy in mesophyll cells, probably mainly mediated by UPA20 (PubMed:17962565). In resistant plants induces the h
  15937..16185   +  CDS            UGI: UNGI_BPPB2 - Experimental evidence at protein level: Swiss-Prot protein existence level 1. This protein binds specifically and reversibly to the host uracil-DNA glycosylase, preventing removal of uracil residues from PBS2 DNA by the host uracil-excision repair system. From Bacillus phage PBS2 (Bacteriophage PBS2).
  16214..16234   -  protein_bind   attB4: mutant version of attB; core recombination site for the Gateway® BP reaction BP Clonase™
  16239..16487   +  terminator     HSP terminator: efficient transcription terminator from the Arabidopsis thaliana heat shock protein 18.2 gene (Nagaya et al., 2010)
  17074..17445   +  CDS            HST (fragment): HSTC_ARATH - Also known as HPT2, VTE2-2. Experimental evidence at protein level: Swiss-Prot protein existence level 1. Involved in the synthesis of plastoquinone-9. Can use both homogentisic acid and 2,5-dihydroxyphenylacetic acid gamma-lactone as prenyl acceptors, and solanesyl diphosphate > farnesyl diphosphate > geranylgeranyl diphosphate >> phytyl diphosphate as prenyl donors. Do not catalyze the decardoxylation of homogentisate uncoupled from prenylation. From Arabidopsis thaliana (Mouse-ear cress).
  17597..17680   +  CDS            HST (fragment): HSTC_ARATH - Also known as HPT2, VTE2-2. Experimental evidence at protein level: Swiss-Prot protein existence level 1. Involved in the synthesis of plastoquinone-9. Can use both homogentisic acid and 2,5-dihydroxyphenylacetic acid gamma-lactone as prenyl acceptors, and solanesyl diphosphate > farnesyl diphosphate > geranylgeranyl diphosphate >> phytyl diphosphate as prenyl donors. Do not catalyze the decardoxylation of homogentisate uncoupled from prenylation. From Arabidopsis thaliana (Mouse-ear cress).
  17946..18020   +  CDS            HST (fragment): HSTC_ARATH - Also known as HPT2, VTE2-2. Experimental evidence at protein level: Swiss-Prot protein existence level 1. Involved in the synthesis of plastoquinone-9. Can use both homogentisic acid and 2,5-dihydroxyphenylacetic acid gamma-lactone as prenyl acceptors, and solanesyl diphosphate > farnesyl diphosphate > geranylgeranyl diphosphate >> phytyl diphosphate as prenyl donors. Do not catalyze the decardoxylation of homogentisate uncoupled from prenylation. From Arabidopsis thaliana (Mouse-ear cress).
  18710..18820   +  CDS            ATP4_ARATH (fragment): Experimental evidence at protein level: Swiss-Prot protein existence level 1. Mitochondrial membrane ATP synthase (F(1)F(0) ATP synthase or Complex V) produces ATP from ADP in the presence of a proton gradient across the membrane which is generated by electron transport complexes of the respiratory chain. F-type ATPases consist of two structural domains, F(1) - containing the extramembraneous catalytic core, and F(0) - containing the membrane proton channel, linked together by a central stalk and a peripheral stalk. During catalysis, ATP turnover in the catalytic domain of F(1) is coupled via
  18819..18839   +  protein_bind   attB3: mutant version of attB; core recombination site for the Gateway® BP reaction BP Clonase™
  18899..19405   +  CDS            avrXa10 (fragment): AVX10_XANOO - Experimental evidence at protein level: Swiss-Prot protein existence level 1. Avirulence protein. Induces the hypersensitive response (HR)in rice plants carrying the resistance gene Xa10. Activity depends on the presence of the core repeat domains; replacement with repeat domains from other proteins (AvrBs3 of X.euvesicatoria (AC P14727) or AvrXa7 of this organism) does not elicit the HR. Probably acts as a transcription factor in its host plant (rice) to induce plant resistance or disease. From Xanthomonas oryzae pv. oryzae.
  21404..21523   +  CDS            avrBs3 (fragment): AVRB3_XANEU - Experimental evidence at protein level: Swiss-Prot protein existence level 1. Avirulence protein. Acts as a transcription factor in C.annuum plants. In susceptible plants lacking the Bs3 resistance gene induces expression of a number of genes, including genes homologous to a family of auxin-induced genes, alpha-expansin genes, pectate lyase, anthocyanidin glucoside rhamnosyl transferase and at least one transcription factor, UPA20. Their expression leads to plant hypertrophy in mesophyll cells, probably mainly mediated by UPA20 (PubMed:17962565). In resistant plants induces the h
  21524..21859   +  CDS            dddA (fragment): DDDA_BURC1 - Experimental evidence at protein level: Swiss-Prot protein existence level 1. Toxic component of a toxin-immunity protein module, which functions as a cellular contact-dependent growth inhibition (CDI) system. CDI modules allow bacteria to communicate with and inhibit the growth of closely related neighboring bacteria in a contact-dependent fashion. Bacteria that have this module inhibit or kill bacteria without it, giving them a growth advantage. Probably specifically inhibited by cognate immunity protein DddI (Probable). The C-terminal 163 residue fragment has double-stranded DN
  21869..22117   +  CDS            UGI: UNGI_BPPB2 - Experimental evidence at protein level: Swiss-Prot protein existence level 1. This protein binds specifically and reversibly to the host uracil-DNA glycosylase, preventing removal of uracil residues from PBS2 DNA by the host uracil-excision repair system. From Bacillus phage PBS2 (Bacteriophage PBS2).
  22142..22166   -  protein_bind   attB2: mutant version of attB; recombination site for the Gateway® BP reaction BP Clonase™
  22237..22396   +  polyA_signal   CaMV poly(A) signal (fragment): cauliflower mosaic virus polyadenylation signal
