[The description below was written by a language model from this plasmid's Addgene catalogue record and pLannotate feature annotations shown in this document.]
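Description:
mitoTALECD for_ -13G_1397CN is a binary Ti-type vector for Agrobacterium-mediated transformation of Arabidopsis, built on the Gateway destination vector pK7WG2 and designed for cytidine base editing of the mitochondrial genome. The feature table covers a 22,418-nt sequence flagged as a partial NGS result, so the catalogue's total size of 2,426 bp is clearly not the size of the whole plasmid. Outside the T-DNA borders the backbone carries a high-copy ColE1-type origin with the bom site for E. coli, the pVS1 oriV with RepA and StaA for replication and stability in Agrobacterium, and an aadA gene giving spectinomycin/streptomycin resistance.

Between the right and left borders lie two parallel expression units joined by multisite Gateway recombination (attB1/attB4 and attB3/attB2 scars). The record says an RPS5A promoter was added. It is not annotated as such, but duplicated Arabidopsis genomic segments, matched by the annotator to a neighbouring gene, sit upstream of each unit and may correspond to it. Each open reading frame starts with a fragment of the Arabidopsis ATP synthase delta' subunit, evidently serving as a mitochondrial presequence, followed by TALE N- and C-terminal scaffolds flanking a custom repeat array, one half of the split DddA double-stranded DNA cytidine deaminase, and a uracil glycosylase inhibitor (UGI). The left arm carries the 1397C half, which is too short to be annotated, plus an HA tag fragment and ends at the HSP18.2 terminator. The right arm carries the 1397N half and ends at a CaMV poly(A) signal. Binding of both TALEs at adjacent sites reconstitutes the deaminase.

The stated target is the G at position -13 relative to the ATP1 RNA editing site recognised by OTP87, to be converted to A. Transformed plants are selected with NOS-driven nptII (kanamycin) or by seed fluorescence from an oleosin-EGFP fusion.
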