Addgene plasmid #186199: mitoTALECD for_ -13G_1397CN
Purpose: For genome editing (base editing) of Arabidopsis mitochondria, targeted -13th G to A of RNA editing site of ATP1 by OTP87
Depositing lab: Shin-ichi Arimura. Depositing organization: University of Tokyo, Graduate School of Agricultural and Life Sciences. Publication: Targeted base editing in the mitochondrial genome of Arabidopsis thaliana. Nakazato I, Okuno M, Zhou C, Itoh T, Tsutsumi N, Takenaka M, Arimura SI. Proc Natl Acad Sci U S A. 2022 May 17;119(20):e2121177119. doi: 10.1073/pnas.2121177119. Epub 2022 May 13. PubMed 35561225.
Backbone
  Vector backbone: pK7WG2
  Backbone manufacturer: VIB, Ghent University
  Total vector size (bp): 2426
  Modifications to backbone: RPS5A promoter, Oleosin-GFP marker added in between Left and right border of T-DNA.
  Vector type: Synthetic Biology ; Ti plasmid for plant transformation
  Selectable markers: Kanamycin and seed GFP fluorescence by OleosinGFP for plant transformation
Growth in bacteria
  Bacterial resistance: Spectinomycin, 50 μg/mL
  Growth temperature: 37°C
  Growth strain: DH5alpha
  Copy number: High Copy
Gene/Insert 1
  Gene/Insert name: mitochondrial targeted TALE left hand with 1397C of Cytidine Deaminase (mitoTALECD) (alt name: for specific base editing of -13th G to A of the RNA editing site C of ATP1 by OTP87)
  Species: Synthetic
  Insert size (bp): 2967
Gene/Insert 2
  Gene/Insert name: mitochondrial targeted TALE right hand with 1397N of Cytidine Deaminase (mitoTALECD) (alt name: for specific base editing of -13th G to A of the RNA editing site C of ATP1 by OTP87)
  Insert size (bp): 3411
Terms and licenses: Academic/Nonprofit Terms; Industry Terms: Not Available to Industry
How to cite: mitoTALECD for_ -13G_1397CN was a gift from Shin-ichi Arimura (Addgene plasmid # 186199 ; http://n2t.net/addgene:186199 ; RRID:Addgene_186199)
